>Addgene plasmid #181898 | pRGG-GFP-RGG-mHP1alpha | addgene full sequence | sequence record 359688 | Addgene NGS Result
TAGTTATTAATAGTAATCAATTACGGGGTCATTAGTTCATAGCCCATATATGGAGTTCCGCGTTACATAA
CTTACGGTAAATGGCCCGCCTGGCTGACCGCCCAACGACCCCCGCCCATTGACGTCAATAATGACGTATG
TTCCCATAGTAACGCCAATAGGGACTTTCCATTGACGTCAATGGGTGGAGTATTTACGGTAAACTGCCCA
CTTGGCAGTACATCAAGTGTATCATATGCCAAGTACGCCCCCTATTGACGTCAATGACGGTAAATGGCCC
GCCTGGCATTATGCCCAGTACATGACCTTATGGGACTTTCCTACTTGGCAGTACATCTACGTATTAGTCA
TCGCTATTACCATGGTGATGCGGTTTTGGCAGTACATCAATGGGCGTGGATAGCGGTTTGACTCACGGGG
ATTTCCAAGTCTCCACCCCATTGACGTCAATGGGAGTTTGTTTTGGCACCAAAATCAACGGGACTTTCCA
AAATGTCGTAACAACTCCGCCCCATTGACGCAAATGGGCGGTAGGCGTGTACGGTGGGAGGTCTATATAA
GCAGAGCTGGTTTAGTGAACCGTCAGATCCGCTAGCGCTACCGGTCGCCACCATGGAATCGAATCAATCT
AACAACGGTGGATCGGGAAACGCAGCATTGAATCGTGGGGGCCGTTACGTACCACCACACTTGAGAGGCG
GAGATGGTGGTGCCGCCGCTGCTGCCTCAGCCGGAGGCGACGACAGACGCGGTGGGGCCGGGGGTGGTGG
CTATCGTAGAGGTGGTGGAAATTCAGGGGGCGGCGGCGGAGGAGGCTACGATCGTGGATACAACGACAAC
CGGGATGACCGTGACAATCGGGGCGGCTCCGGCGGTTATGGCCGGGACAGAAATTACGAGGATCGCGGTT
ATAACGGGGGTGGTGGGGGAGGAGGCAATCGCGGCTACAATAATAACCGCGGTGGGGGTGGAGGCGGCTA
TAATCGGCAGGACCGTGGAGACGGCGGTTCTAGTAATTTCTCGCGGGGAGGGTATAACAACAGAGATGAG
GGCTCAGACAACAGAGGCTCAGGCAGATCATACAACAACGATCGGCGCGACAATGGTGGTGACGGGGGCG
GAGGCGGTTCCCTCGAGAATTTATATTTCCAGGGCATGGTGAGCAAGGGCGAGGAGCTGTTCACCGGGGT
GGTGCCCATCCTGGTCGAGCTGGACGGCGACGTAAACGGCCACAAGTTCAGCGTGTCCGGCGAGGGCGAG
GGCGATGCCACCTACGGCAAGCTGACCCTGAAGTTCATCTGCACCACCGGCAAGCTGCCCGTGCCCTGGC
CCACCCTCGTGACCACCCTGACCTACGGCGTGCAGTGCTTCAGCCGATATCCAGATCATATGAAGCAGCA
CGATTTCTTTAAAAGTGCGATGCCCGAGGGTTATGTTCAGGAGCGCACCATCTTCTTCAAGGACGACGGG
AATTATAAGACCCGCGCTGAGGTTAAGTTTGAAGGGGATACCCTTGTTAACAGAATTGAGCTGAAGGGTA
TAGACTTTAAAGAAGATGGCAATATATTGGGGCACAAGCTCGAATATAATTACAACAGTCATAACGTATA
TATCATGGCTGACAAGCAAAAGAATGGCATAAAAGTGAATTTTAAGATACGACACAATATAGAGGATGGT
AGCGTCCAGCTTGCGGATCATTACCAGCAGAATACACCAATTGGTGACGGCCCAGTACTGCTGCCGGATA
ATCACTATCTCAGTACCCAGAGTGCATTGTCCAAAGACCCGAACGAGAAACGCGATCACATGGTACTGCT
GGAATTTGTAACGGCTGCTGGAATTACATTGGGAATGGACGAGTTGTACAAGGAATTCGGAGGCGGTGGA
AGCGAGTCTAATCAGAGCAATAACGGGGGTAGTGGCAATGCCGCGCTCAATCGGGGAGGCCGCTACGTGC
CTCCTCACCTCAGAGGGGGCGATGGGGGCGCCGCTGCCGCTGCGAGCGCCGGTGGCGATGATCGGCGGGG
AGGAGCGGGTGGAGGTGGTTATCGCCGAGGTGGCGGGAACAGTGGGGGTGGAGGAGGCGGTGGATATGAT
CGAGGTTACAACGACAATCGGGACGATCGAGATAACAGAGGGGGTTCAGGTGGATACGGAAGAGACAGGA
ATTACGAGGACAGAGGATACAATGGCGGAGGCGGTGGGGGAGGTAATAGAGGATACAACAATAATCGAGG
AGGCGGGGGGGGAGGGTACAATCGCCAAGACCGCGGTGATGGAGGAAGTTCTAACTTTAGCAGAGGTGGA
TACAACAATAGGGATGAAGGCTCAGACAACAGAGGTTCTGGTCGAAGCTACAATAACGACAGACGCGACA
ACGGTGGCGATGGGTCCGGAATGGGAAAGAAGACCAAGAGGACAGCCGACAGCTCTTCTTCAGAGGATGA
GGAGGAATATGTGGTGGAAAAGGTGTTGGACAGGCGCATGGTTAAGGGGCAAGTGGAATATCTGTTGAAG
TGGAAAGGCTTTTCTGAGGAGCACAATACTTGGGAACCTGAGAAGAACTTGGATTGTCCTGAACTAATTT
CTGAGTTTATGAAAAAGTATAAGAAGATGAAGGAGGGTGAAAACAATAAGCCCAGGGAGAAATCAGAAGG
AAACAAGAGGAAATCCAGTTTCTCCAACAGCGCTGATGATATTAAATCTAAAAAAAAGAGAGAGCAAAGC
AATGATATCGCTCGGGGCTTTGAGAGAGGACTGGAACCAGAAAAGATCATCGGAGCAACAGATTCCTGCG
GTGACTTAATGTTCTTAATGAAATGGAAAGACACAGATGAAGCTGACCTGGTTCTTGCAAAAGAAGCTAA
CGTGAAGTGTCCACAGATTGTGATAGCATTTTATGAAGAGAGACTGACGTGGCACGCATATCCAGAGGAT
GCGGAAAACAAAGAAAAAGAAAGCGCGAAGAGCTAAGGATCCACCGGATCTAGATAACTGATCATAATCA
GCCATACCACATTTGTAGAGGTTTTACTTGCTTTAAAAAACCTCCCACACCTCCCCCTGAACCTGAAACA
TAAAATGAATGCAATTGTTGTTGTTAACTTGTTTATTGCAGCTTATAATGGTTACAAATAAAGCAATAGC
ATCACAAATTTCACAAATAAAGCATTTTTTTCACTGCATTCTAGTTGTGGTTTGTCCAAACTCATCAATG
TATCTTAAGGCGTAAATTGTAAGCGTTAATATTTTGTTAAAATTCGCGTTAAATTTTTGTTAAATCAGCT
CATTTTTTAACCAATAGGCCGAAATCGGCAAAATCCCTTATAAATCAAAAGAATAGACCGAGATAGGGT
[37 nt withheld, positions 3360-3396]
AAAGAACGTGGACTCCAACGTCAAAGG
[49 nt withheld, positions 3424-3472]
T
[91 nt withheld, positions 3474-3564]
G
[124 nt withheld, positions 3566-3689]
CAGGTGGCACTTTTCGGGGAAATGTGCGCGGAACCCCTATTTGTTTATTTTTCTAAATACATTCAAATAT
GTATCCGCTCATGAGACAATAACCCTGATAAATGCTTCAATAATATTGAAAAAGGAAGAGTCCTGAGGCG
GAAAGAACCAGCTGTGGAATGTGTGTCAGTTAGGGTGTGGAAAGTCCCCAGGCTCCCCAGCAGGCAGAAG
TATGCAAAGCATGCATCTCAATTAGTCAGCAACCAGGTGTGGAAAGTCCCCAGGCTCCCCAGCAGGCAGA
AGTATGCAAAGCATGCATCTCAATTAGTCAGCAACCATAGTCCCGCCCCTAACTCCGCCCATCCCGCCCC
TAACTCCGCCCAGTTCCGCCCATTCTCCGCCCCATGGCTGACTAATTTTTTTTATTTATGCAGAGGCCGA
GGCCGCCTCGGCCTCTGAGCTATTCCAGAAGTAGTGAGGAGGCTTTTTTGGAGGCCTAGGCTTTTGCAAA
GATCGATCAAGAGACAGGATGAGGATCGTTTCGCATGATTGAACAAGATGGATTGCACGCAGGTTCTCCG
GCCGCTTGGGTGGAGAGGCTATTCGGCTATGACTGGGCACAACAGACAATCGGCTGCTCTGATGCCGCCG
TGTTCCGGCTGTCAGCGCAGGGGCGCCCGGTTCTTTTTGTCAAGACCGACCTGTCCGGTGCCCTGAATGA
ACTGCAAGACGAGGCAGCGCGGCTATCGTGGCTGGCCACGACGGGCGTTCCTTGCGCAGCTGTGCTCGAC
GTTGTCACTGAAGCGGGAAGGGACTGGCTGCTATTGGGCGAAGTGCCGGGGCAGGATCTCCTGTCATCTC
ACCTTGCTCCTGCCGAGAAAGTATCCATCATGGCTGATGCAATGCGGCGGCTGCATACGCTTGATCCGGC
TACCTGCCCATTCGACCACCAAGCGAAACATCGCATCGAGCGAGCACGTACTCGGATGGAAGCCGGTCTT
GTCGATCAGGATGATCTGGACGAAGAGCATCAGGGGCTCGCGCCAGCCGAACTGTTCGCCAGGCTCAAGG
CGAGCATGCCCGACGGCGAGGATCTCGTCGTGACCCATGGCGATGCCTGCTTGCCGAATATCATGGTGGA
AAATGGCCGCTTTTCTGGATTCATCGACTGTGGCCGGCTGGGTGTGGCGGACCGCTATCAGGACATAGCG
TTGGCTACCCGTGATATTGCTGAAGAGCTTGGCGGCGAATGGGCTGACCGCTTCCTCGTGCTTTACGGTA
TCGCCGCTCCCGATTCGCAGCGCATCGCCTTCTATCGCCTTCTTGACGAGTTCTTCTGAGCGGGACTCTG
GGGTTCGAAATGACCGACCAAGCGACGCCCAACCTGCCATCACGAGATTTCGATTCCACCGCCGCCTTCT
ATGAAAGGTTGGGCTTCGGAATCGTTTTCCGGGACGCCGGCTGGATGATCCTCCAGCGCGGGGATCTCAT
GCTGGAGTTCTTCGCCCACCCTAGGGGGAGGCTAACTGAAACACGGAAGGAGACAATACCGGAAGGAACC
CGCGCTATGACGGCAATAAAAAGACAGAATAAAACGCACGGTGTTGGGTCGTTTGTTCATAAACGCGGGG
TTCGGTCCCAGGGCTGGCACTCTGTCGATACCCCACCGAGACCCCATTGGGGCCAATACGCCCGCGTTTC
TTCCTTTTCCCCACCCCACCCCCCAAGTTCGGGTGAAGGCCCAGGGCTCGCAGCCAACGTCGGGGCGGCA
GGCCCTGCCATAGCCTCAGGTTACTCATATATACTTTAGATTGATTTAAAACTTCATTTTTAATTTAAAA
GGATCTAGGTGAAGATCCTTTTTGATAATCTCATGACCAAAATCCCTTAACGTGAGTTTTCGTTCCACTG
AGCGTCAGACCCCGTAGAAAAGATCAAAGGATCTTCTTGAGATCCTTTTTTTCTGCGCGTAATCTGCTGC
TTGCAAACAAAAAAACCACCGCTACCAGCGGTGGTTTGTTTGCCGGATCAAGAGCTACCAACTCTTTTTC
CGAAGGTAACTGGCTTCAGCAGAGCGCAGATACCAAATACTGTTCTTCTAGTGTAGCCGTAGTTAGGCCA
CCACTTCAAGAACTCTGTATCACCGCCTACATACCTCGCTCTGCTAATCCTGTTACCAGTGGCTGCTGCC
AGTGGCGATAAGTCGTGTCTTACCGGGTTGGACTCAAGACGATAGTTACCGGATAAGGCGCAGCGGTCGG
GCTGAACGGGGGGTTCGTGCACACAGCCCAGCTTGGAGCGAACGACCTACACCGAACTGAGATACCTACA
GCGTGAGCTATGAGAAAGCGCCACGCTTCCCGAAGGGAGAAAGGCGGACAGGTATCCGGTAAGCGGCAGG
GTCGGAACAGGAGAGCGCACGAGGGAGCTTCCAGGGGGAAACGCCTGGTATCTTTATAGTCCTGTCGGGT
TTCGCCACCTCTGACTTGAGCGTCGATTTTTGTGATGCTCGTCAGGGGGGCGGAGCCTATGGAAAAACGC
CAGCAACGCGGCCTTTTTACGGTTCCTGGCCTTTTGCTGGCCTTTTGCTCACATGTTCTTTCCTGCGTTA
TCCCCTGATTCTGTGGATAACCGTATTACCGCCATGCAT
Features (pLannotate 1.2.2; 16 found; start..end, strand, type, name):
     61..364     +  enhancer       CMV enhancer: human cytomegalovirus immediate early enhancer
    365..568     +  promoter       CMV promoter: human cytomegalovirus (CMV) immediate early promoter
    613..1116    +  CDS            laf-1 (fragment): DDX3_CAEEL - Experimental evidence at protein level: Swiss-Prot protein existence level 1. Multifunctional ATP-dependent RNA helicase (PubMed:27546789). Plays a role in RNA remodeling, but is not required for RNA unwinding (PubMed:27546789). Binds to RNA in a concentration-dependent manner to stimulate annealing between two complementary strands of RNA (PubMed:26015579, PubMed:27546789). This process is also dependent upon ATP; ATP reduces binding to RNA and subsequently diminishes RNA annealing (PubMed:27546789). Involved in many cellular processes, which do not necessarily require its ATPase
   1156..1872    +  CDS            EGFP: EGFP is a basic (constitutively fluorescent) green fluorescent protein published in 1996, derived from Aequorea victoria. It is reported to be a rapidly-maturing weak dimer with moderate acid sensitivity.
   1894..2394    +  CDS            laf-1 (fragment): DDX3_CAEEL - Experimental evidence at protein level: Swiss-Prot protein existence level 1. Multifunctional ATP-dependent RNA helicase (PubMed:27546789). Plays a role in RNA remodeling, but is not required for RNA unwinding (PubMed:27546789). Binds to RNA in a concentration-dependent manner to stimulate annealing between two complementary strands of RNA (PubMed:26015579, PubMed:27546789). This process is also dependent upon ATP; ATP reduces binding to RNA and subsequently diminishes RNA annealing (PubMed:27546789). Involved in many cellular processes, which do not necessarily require its ATPase
   2401..2973    +  CDS            Cbx5: CBX5_MOUSE - Also known as Hp1a. Experimental evidence at protein level: Swiss-Prot protein existence level 1. Component of heterochromatin that recognizes and binds histone H3 tails methylated at 'Lys-9' (H3K9me), leading to epigenetic repression. In contrast, it is excluded from chromatin when 'Tyr-41' of histone H3 is phosphorylated (H3Y41ph). Can interact with lamin-B receptor (LBR). This interaction can contribute to the association of the heterochromatin with the inner nuclear membrane. Involved in the formation of functional kinetochore through interaction with MIS12 complex proteins (B
   2999..3083    +  CDS            large T antigen (fragment): large T antigen from SV40 (simian virus 40)
   3106..3227    +  polyA_signal   SV40 poly(A) signal: SV40 polyadenylation signal
   3261..3689    -  rep_origin     f1 ori (sequence partly withheld): f1 bacteriophage origin of replication; arrow indicates direction of (+) strand synthesis
   3716..3820    +  promoter       AmpR promoter: bla
   3822..4179    +  promoter       SV40 promoter: SV40 enhancer and early promoter
   4214..5008    +  CDS            NeoR/KanR: aminoglycoside phosphotransferase from Tn5; aph(3')-II (or nptII); confers resistance to neomycin, kanamycin, and G418 (Geneticin®)
   5029..5181    +  CDS            ble (fragment): BLE_KLEPN - Experimental evidence at protein level: Swiss-Prot protein existence level 1. Binding protein with a strong affinity to the bleomycin family of antibiotics. Binds to CL990; an antimitotic-antibiotic compound. From Klebsiella pneumoniae.
   5240..5287    +  polyA_signal   HSV TK poly(A) signal: herpes simplex virus thymidine kinase polyadenylation signal (Cole and Stacy, 1985)
   5378..5394    -  polyA_signal   bGH poly(A) signal (fragment): bovine growth hormone polyadenylation signal
   5616..6204    +  rep_origin     ori: high-copy-number ColE1/pMB1/pBR322/pUC origin of replication
