[The description below was written by a language model from this plasmid's Addgene catalogue record and pLannotate feature annotations shown in this document.]
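Description:
pRGG-GFP-RGG-mHP1alpha is a mammalian expression plasmid built on the Clontech pEGFP-C backbone, with a sequenced length of about 6.3 kb. It is propagated in E. coli from a high-copy ColE1/pUC-type origin and also carries an f1 phage origin. A single Tn5 aminoglycoside phosphotransferase gene (NeoR/KanR) serves both hosts. A bacterial promoter placed directly upstream drives kanamycin resistance in bacteria, while the adjacent SV40 enhancer/early promoter and an HSV TK polyadenylation signal provide G418 selection in mammalian cells. The short ble, bGH poly(A) and SV40 large T antigen fragments in the annotation appear to be partial matches within backbone sequence rather than functional elements.

The payload is a single fusion reading frame driven by the CMV immediate-early enhancer and promoter and terminated by the SV40 poly(A) signal. It encodes, in order, a fragment of C. elegans LAF-1 (the arginine/glycine-rich RGG domain), EGFP, a second copy of the RGG fragment, and mouse HP1alpha (Cbx5). HP1alpha is a heterochromatin protein that binds histone H3 methylated at lysine 9. According to the depositor, the RGG-GFP-RGG cassette was amplified by PCR from another plasmid and swapped in place of GFP in an existing GFP-mHP1alpha construct, using AgeI and BspEI sites that remain intact.

The stated purpose is expression of fluorescently tagged HP1alpha fused to the LAF-1 RGG domain. The associated publication examines whether mouse heterochromatin shows hallmarks of HP1-driven liquid-liquid phase separation. The construct fits that setting, since the LAF-1 RGG domain is generally known as a phase-separation-prone disordered region. The record does not, however, spell out the exact experimental role of this fusion.
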