Addgene plasmid #181898: pRGG-GFP-RGG-mHP1alpha
Purpose: Fluorescently tagged HP1alpha fused to the arginine/glycine-rich RGG domain of LAF-1
Depositing lab: Karsten Rippe. Depositing organization: Deutsches Krebsforschungszentrum (DKFZ). Publication: Mouse Heterochromatin Adopts Digital Compaction States without Showing Hallmarks of HP1-Driven Liquid-Liquid Phase Separation. Erdel F, Rademacher A, Vlijm R, Tunnermann J, Frank L, Weinmann R, Schweigert E, Yserentant K, Hummert J, Bauer C, Schumacher S, Al Alwash A, Normand C, Herten DP, Engelhardt J, Rippe K. Mol Cell. 2020 Apr 16;78(2):236-249.e7. doi: 10.1016/j.molcel.2020.02.005. Epub 2020 Feb 25. PubMed 32101700.
Backbone
  Vector backbone: pEGFP-C
  Backbone manufacturer: Clontech
  Backbone size w/o insert (bp): 4731
  Vector type: Mammalian Expression
  Selectable markers: Neomycin (select with G418)
Growth in bacteria
  Bacterial resistance: Kanamycin, 50 μg/mL
  Growth temperature: 37°C
  Growth strain: DH5alpha
  Copy number: High Copy
Gene/Insert
  Gene/Insert name: RGG-GFP-RGG
  Species: M. musculus (mouse), C. elegans (nematode)
  Entrez Gene: Cbx5 (a.k.a. 2610029O15Rik, HP1, Hp1a, Hp1alpha)
  Promoter: CMV
  Tag / fusion protein: GFP (N terminal on insert)
  Cloning method: Restriction Enzyme; 5′ cloning site AgeI (not destroyed); 3′ cloning site BspEI (not destroyed)
Terms and licenses: Academic/Nonprofit Terms; Industry Terms: Not Available to Industry
Depositor comments: PCR for RGG-GFP-RGG on Addgene plasmid (#124939),cloned into GFP-mHP1a using AgeI (BshTI) & BspEI (Kpn2I) --> cut out GFP, insert RGG-GFP-RGG
How to cite: pRGG-GFP-RGG-mHP1alpha was a gift from Karsten Rippe (Addgene plasmid # 181898 ; http://n2t.net/addgene:181898 ; RRID:Addgene_181898)
